Addgene plasmid #38804: RRAD
Purpose: Bacterial expression for structure determination; may not be full ORF
Depositing lab: Nicola Burgess-Brown. Depositing organization: University of Oxford.
Backbone
  Vector backbone: pNIC28-Bsa4
  Backbone manufacturer: SGC
  Vector type: Bacterial Expression
Growth in bacteria
  Bacterial resistance: Kanamycin, 50 μg/mL
  Growth temperature: 37°C
  Growth strain: Mach1
  Copy number: Low Copy
Gene/Insert
  Gene/Insert name: RRAD (alt names: Ras-related associated with diabetes; PDB:2GJS)
  Species: H. sapiens (human)
  Insert size (bp): 619
  Entrez Gene: rrad (a.k.a. rad, rem3)
  Tag / fusion protein: His Tev (N terminal on insert)
  Cloning method: Ligation Independent Cloning
  Sequencing primers: 5′ T7; 3′ T7-term
Terms and licenses: Academic/Nonprofit Terms; Industry Terms: Not Available to Industry
How to cite: RRAD was a gift from Nicola Burgess-Brown (Addgene plasmid # 38804 ; http://n2t.net/addgene:38804 ; RRID:Addgene_38804)
