[The description below was written by a language model from this plasmid's Addgene catalogue record.]
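Description:
RRAD is a bacterial expression plasmid built on the pNIC28-Bsa4 backbone from the SGC, made to produce a human RRAD (Ras-related associated with diabetes, also known as RAD or REM3) protein fragment for structure determination. It is maintained in E. coli under kanamycin selection and is recorded as low copy, with Mach1 listed as the propagation strain. The record does not state the origin of replication and includes no feature table, so the detailed arrangement of backbone elements cannot be confirmed here.

The insert is a 619 bp human RRAD coding segment introduced by ligation independent cloning. The catalogue entry warns that it may not be the full open reading frame. This is typical of structural genomics constructs, where the boundaries are trimmed to a well-behaved, crystallisable domain, and the entry's alternative names link the insert to a deposited PDB structure. The protein carries an N-terminal His tag followed by a TEV protease site, which allows capture by immobilised metal affinity chromatography and then removal of the tag by TEV cleavage to leave near-native protein.

The promoter is not named explicitly. However, the listed sequencing primers are T7 and T7-term, which implies that the insert lies between a T7 promoter and T7 terminator. Expression would therefore normally be carried out in a host strain supplying T7 RNA polymerase rather than in the cloning strain. The construct is suited to recombinant production and purification of the RRAD domain for crystallography and related biophysical or biochemical work.
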