>Addgene plasmid #38804 | RRAD | depositor partial sequence | sequence record 48861 | RRAD sequence 619 bps
ATGCACCATCATCATCATCATTCTTCTGGTGTAGATCTGGGTACCGAGAACCTGTACTTCCAATCCATGT
CAGACGAGAGCGTTTACAAGGTGCTGCTGCTGGGGGCGCCCGGCGTGGGCAAGAGCGCCCTGGCGCGCAT
CTTCGGCGGTGTGGAGGACGGGCCTGAAGCAGAGGCAGCAGGGCACACCTATGATCGCTCCATTGTAGTG
GACGGAGAAGAGGCATCACTCATGGTCTACGACATTTGGGAGCAGGACGGGGGCCGCTGGTTGCCCGGCC
ACTGCATGGCCATGGGGGATGCCTATGTCATTGTGTACTCAGTGACGGACAAGGGCAGCTTCGAGAAGGC
CTCAGAACTGCGGGTCCAGCTGCGGCGTGCACGGCAAACAGATGATGTGCCCATCATCCTCGTGGGCAAC
AAGAGCGACCTGGTGCGCTCTCGTGAGGTCTCGGTGGATGAGGGCCGGGCCTGCGCGGTGGTCTTTGACT
GCAAGTTCATTGAGACATCAGCGGCATTGCACCACAATGTCCAGGCGCTGTTTGAAGGTGTCGTGCGCCA
GATACGCCTGCGCAGGGACAGCAAAGAAGCCTGACAGTAAAGGTGGATACGGATCCGAA
