>Addgene plasmid #38804 | RRAD | addgene partial sequence | sequence record 50238 | T7 5'-TAATACGACTCACTATAGGG-3'
AATTTTGTTTACTTTAGAAGGAGATATACATATGCACCATCATCATCATCATTCTTCTGGTGTAGATCTG
GGTACCGAGAACCTGTACTTCCAATCCATGTCAGACGAGAGCGTTTACAAGGTGCTGCTGCTGGGGGCGC
CCGGCGTGGGCAAGAGCGCCCTGGCGCGCATCTTCGGCGGTGTGGAGGACGGGCCTGAAGCAGAGGCAGC
AGGGCACACCTATGATCGCTCCATTGTAGTGGACGGAGAAGAGGCATCACTCATGGTCTACGACATTTGG
GAGCAGGACGGGGGCCGCTGGTTGCCCGGCCACTGCATGGCCATGGGGGATGCCTATGTCATTGTGTACT
CAGTGACGGACAAGGGCAGCTTCGAGAAGGCCTCAGAACTGCGGGTCCAGCTGCGGCGTGCACGGCAAAC
AGATGATGTGCCCATCATCCTCGTGGGCAACAAGAGCGACCTGGTGCGCTCTCGTGAGGTCTCGGTGGAT
GAGGGCCGGGCCTGCGCGGTGGTCTTTGACTGCAAGTTCATTGAGACATCAGCGGCATTGCACCACAATG
TCCAGGCGCTGTTTGAAGGTGTCGTGCGCCAGATACGCCTGCGCAGGGACAGCAAAGAAGCCTGACAGTA
AAGGTGGATACGGATCCGAATTCGAGCTCCGTCGACAAGCTTGCGGCCGCACTC
